>Addgene plasmid #223564 | EGFP-INPP5E | addgene full sequence | sequence record 444551 | Addgene NGS Result
TAGTTATTAATAGTAATCAATTACGGGGTCATTAGTTCATAGCCCATATATGGAGTTCCGCGTTACATAA
CTTACGGTAAATGGCCCGCCTGGCTGACCGCCCAACGACCCCCGCCCATTGACGTCAATAATGACGTATG
TTCCCATAGTAACGCCAATAGGGACTTTCCATTGACGTCAATGGGTGGAGTATTTACGGTAAACTGCCCA
CTTGGCAGTACATCAAGTGTATCATATGCCAAGTACGCCCCCTATTGACGTCAATGACGGTAAATGGCCC
GCCTGGCATTATGCCCAGTACATGACCTTATGGGACTTTCCTACTTGGCAGTACATCTACGTATTAGTCA
TCGCTATTACCATGGTGATGCGGTTTTGGCAGTACATCAATGGGCGTGGATAGCGGTTTGACTCACGGGG
ATTTCCAAGTCTCCACCCCATTGACGTCAATGGGAGTTTGTTTTGGCACCAAAATCAACGGGACTTTCCA
AAATGTCGTAACAACTCCGCCCCATTGACGCAAATGGGCGGTAGGCGTGTACGGTGGGAGGTCTATATAA
GCAGAGCTGGTTTAGTGAACCGTCAGATCCGCTAGCGCTACCGGTCGCCACCATGGTGAGCAAGGGCGAG
GAGCTGTTCACCGGGGTGGTGCCCATCCTGGTCGAGCTGGACGGCGACGTAAACGGCCACAAGTTCAGCG
TGTCCGGCGAGGGCGAGGGCGATGCCACCTACGGCAAGCTGACCCTGAAGTTCATCTGCACCACCGGCAA
GCTGCCCGTGCCCTGGCCCACCCTCGTGACCACCCTGACCTACGGCGTGCAGTGCTTCAGCCGCTACCCC
GACCACATGAAGCAGCACGACTTCTTCAAGTCCGCCATGCCCGAAGGCTACGTCCAGGAGCGCACCATCT
TCTTCAAGGACGACGGCAACTACAAGACCCGCGCCGAGGTGAAGTTCGAGGGCGACACCCTGGTGAACCG
CATCGAGCTGAAGGGCATCGACTTCAAGGAGGACGGCAACATCCTGGGGCACAAGCTGGAGTACAACTAC
AACAGCCACAACGTCTATATCATGGCCGACAAGCAGAAGAACGGCATCAAGGTGAACTTCAAGATCCGCC
ACAACATCGAGGACGGCAGCGTGCAGCTCGCCGACCACTACCAGCAGAACACCCCCATCGGCGACGGCCC
CGTGCTGCTGCCCGACAACCACTACCTGAGCACCCAGTCCGCCCTGAGCAAAGACCCCAACGAGAAGCGC
GATCACATGGTCCTGCTGGAGTTCGTGACCGCCGCCGGGATCACTCTCGGCATGGACGAGCTGTACAAGT
CCGGAATGCCATCCAAGTCAGCTTGCCTGCGTCACACTGAGGCACCTGGGCAGCTAGAAGGCAGAATGCT
CCAGGGACAGCCTCCGAACACGGAAAAGAAGCTCATCCCAACACCAGGCTTCTTACCAGCCTCTGACTCT
CAGGGTTCAGAGACAAACCCCATGCCTCCTTTCAGCATTCCAGCAAAAACAAGCAACCAGAACCCACAAA
CTAAGGCAAATCTCATCACCCCACAGCCACCCATTAGACCCAAGTTGGAGCGAACCCTGTCCCTCGATGA
CAAGGGCTGGAGAAGGAGGCGTTTCCGGGGTAGTCAGGAGGATCTGACTGTCCAGAATGGGGCCAGTCCC
TGCAGGGGCTCCTTGCAAGACTCAGTAGCCCAGTCCCCTGCCTACAGCCGTCCCCTGCCCTGCCTCAGCA
CATCCTTGCAGGAGATACCTAAGTCCCGAAGGGCCACAGGCAGTGAGGGAGGGAGCCCATCCTTGTGGAG
TGACTGTCTTTCTGGAATGATCAGCACCTCCTTGGACCTCCTGCACAGAGATGCTGCCTCAGGTGGGCCC
CCCTCCAGGTTGGCAAGTTTGCATGCCTCACACACACCACCAGCTATGGACCTCAGCATAGCCTCCAGCT
CCCTGAGAACAGCAAACAAGGTTGACCCCGAGCACACGGACTACAAGCTCCGCATGCAGACCAGACTGGT
CAGGGCCCACAGCAACCTGGGCCCTAGCAGACCCCGGAGCCCCTTGGCTGGTGACGATCACTCCATTCAC
TCAGCCAGATCTTTCAGCCTTCTGGCCCCCATCCGCACCAAGGACATCAGAAGCAGGAGCTATCTGGAGG
GAAGTCTTCTGGCCAGTGGGGCCCTGCTAGGAGCAGAAGAGCTGGCCAGGTACTTCCCAGACCGAAACAT
GGCTCTCTTCGTGGCTACCTGGAACATGCAGGGCCAGAAGGAGCTCCCAGCGAGCCTGGATGAGTTTCTG
CTCCCCACCGAGGCTGACTACACTCAGGACCTGTATGTCATTGGAATTCAGGAGGGCTGCTCTGACAGGC
GGGAGTGGGAGACACGCCTGCAGGAGACACTGGGCCCTCAGTATGTACTGCTGTCATCAGCAGCACATGG
GGTCCTGTACATGTCCCTGTTTATCCGTAGGGACCTCATCTGGTTCTGCTCAGAGGTCGAGTACTCCACA
GTAACTACACGCATCGTGTCTCAGATCAAGACCAAGGGGGCCCTGGGCGTCAGCTTCACCTTTTTTGGCA
CCTCCTTCCTCTTCATCACATCTCACTTCACCTCTGGAGATGGGAAGGTAGCAGAGCGGCTACTGGACTA
CAGCAGAACCATCCAAGCCCTAGCCCTGCCCCGGAATGTGCCAGACACAAATCCCTACCGCTCTAGTGCA
GGGGATGTCACTACCCGGTTTGATGAGGTCTTCTGGTTTGGGGACTTCAACTTCCGCCTGAGTGGTGGAC
GAGTGGCTGTGGAGGCCTTCCTGAAGCAGAAACCTGAGGTGGATGTGCTGGCTCTCCTCCAACACGACCA
GCTCACCCGGGAGATGAAGAAAGGGTCCATCTTCAGGGGCTTTGAGGAGGCAGAGATTCACTTTCTTCCA
TCCTACAAGTTTGACATTGGGAAGGACACCTACGACAGCACCTCCAAGCAAAGGACACCCTCCTACACAG
ACCGAGTCCTATACAAAAGCCGTCACAAGGGTGACATCTGTCCCATGAAGTATTCCTCTTGTCCTGGGAT
CAAGACTTCAGACCACCGTCCTGTGTATGGCTTGTTCCAGGTGAAAGTGAGGCCAGGACGAGACAACATC
CCATTAGCTGCCGGCAAGTTTGACCGAGAATTGTACTTGATAGGAATTAAAAGGCGGATTTCAAAGGAGA
TTCAGAGACAGGAAGCACTGAAGAGCCAGAGCTCCAGTGCAGTTTGCACCGTGTCCTGAGTCGACGGTAC
CGCGGGCCCGGGATCCACCGGATCTAGATAACTGATCATAATCAGCCATACCACATTTGTAGAGGTTTTA
CTTGCTTTAAAAAACCTCCCACACCTCCCCCTGAACCTGAAACATAAAATGAATGCAATTGTTGTTGTTA
ACTTGTTTATTGCAGCTTATAATGGTTACAAATAAAGCAATAGCATCACAAATTTCACAAATAAAGCATT
TTTTTCACTGCATTCTAGTTGTGGTTTGTCCAAACTCATCAATGTATCTTAACGCGTAAATTGTAAGCGT
TAATATTTTGTTAAAATTCGCGTTAAATTTTTGTTAAATCAGCTCATTTTTTAACCAATAGGCCGAAATC
GGCAAAATCCCTTATAAATCAAAAGAATAGACCGAGATAGGGT
[37 nt withheld, positions 3684-3720]
AAAGAACGTGGACTCCAACGTCAAAGG
[49 nt withheld, positions 3748-3796]
T
[91 nt withheld, positions 3798-3888]
G
[124 nt withheld, positions 3890-4013]
CAGGTGGCACTTTTCGGGGAAATGTGCGCGGAACCCCTATTTGTTTATTTTTCTAAATACATTCAAATAT
GTATCCGCTCATGAGACAATAACCCTGATAAATGCTTCAATAATATTGAAAAAGGAAGAGTCCTGAGGCG
GAAAGAACCAGCTGTGGAATGTGTGTCAGTTAGGGTGTGGAAAGTCCCCAGGCTCCCCAGCAGGCAGAAG
TATGCAAAGCATGCATCTCAATTAGTCAGCAACCAGGTGTGGAAAGTCCCCAGGCTCCCCAGCAGGCAGA
AGTATGCAAAGCATGCATCTCAATTAGTCAGCAACCATAGTCCCGCCCCTAACTCCGCCCATCCCGCCCC
TAACTCCGCCCAGTTCCGCCCATTCTCCGCCCCATGGCTGACTAATTTTTTTTATTTATGCAGAGGCCGA
GGCCGCCTCGGCCTCTGAGCTATTCCAGAAGTAGTGAGGAGGCTTTTTTGGAGGCCTAGGCTTTTGCAAA
GATCGATCAAGAGACAGGATGAGGATCGTTTCGCATGATTGAACAAGATGGATTGCACGCAGGTTCTCCG
GCCGCTTGGGTGGAGAGGCTATTCGGCTATGACTGGGCACAACAGACAATCGGCTGCTCTGATGCCGCCG
TGTTCCGGCTGTCAGCGCAGGGGCGCCCGGTTCTTTTTGTCAAGACCGACCTGTCCGGTGCCCTGAATGA
ACTGCAAGACGAGGCAGCGCGGCTATCGTGGCTGGCCACGACGGGCGTTCCTTGCGCAGCTGTGCTCGAC
GTTGTCACTGAAGCGGGAAGGGACTGGCTGCTATTGGGCGAAGTGCCGGGGCAGGATCTCCTGTCATCTC
ACCTTGCTCCTGCCGAGAAAGTATCCATCATGGCTGATGCAATGCGGCGGCTGCATACGCTTGATCCGGC
TACCTGCCCATTCGACCACCAAGCGAAACATCGCATCGAGCGAGCACGTACTCGGATGGAAGCCGGTCTT
GTCGATCAGGATGATCTGGACGAAGAGCATCAGGGGCTCGCGCCAGCCGAACTGTTCGCCAGGCTCAAGG
CGAGCATGCCCGACGGCGAGGATCTCGTCGTGACCCATGGCGATGCCTGCTTGCCGAATATCATGGTGGA
AAATGGCCGCTTTTCTGGATTCATCGACTGTGGCCGGCTGGGTGTGGCGGACCGCTATCAGGACATAGCG
TTGGCTACCCGTGATATTGCTGAAGAGCTTGGCGGCGAATGGGCTGACCGCTTCCTCGTGCTTTACGGTA
TCGCCGCTCCCGATTCGCAGCGCATCGCCTTCTATCGCCTTCTTGACGAGTTCTTCTGAGCGGGACTCTG
GGGTTCGAAATGACCGACCAAGCGACGCCCAACCTGCCATCACGAGATTTCGATTCCACCGCCGCCTTCT
ATGAAAGGTTGGGCTTCGGAATCGTTTTCCGGGACGCCGGCTGGATGATCCTCCAGCGCGGGGATCTCAT
GCTGGAGTTCTTCGCCCACCCTAGGGGGAGGCTAACTGAAACACGGAAGGAGACAATACCGGAAGGAACC
CGCGCTATGACGGCAATAAAAAGACAGAATAAAACGCACGGTGTTGGGTCGTTTGTTCATAAACGCGGGG
TTCGGTCCCAGGGCTGGCACTCTGTCGATACCCCACCGAGACCCCATTGGGGCCAATACGCCCGCGTTTC
TTCCTTTTCCCCACCCCACCCCCCAAGTTCGGGTGAAGGCCCAGGGCTCGCAGCCAACGTCGGGGCGGCA
GGCCCTGCCATAGCCTCAGGTTACTCATATATACTTTAGATTGATTTAAAACTTCATTTTTAATTTAAAA
GGATCTAGGTGAAGATCCTTTTTGATAATCTCATGACCAAAATCCCTTAACGTGAGTTTTCGTTCCACTG
AGCGTCAGACCCCGTAGAAAAGATCAAAGGATCTTCTTGAGATCCTTTTTTTCTGCGCGTAATCTGCTGC
TTGCAAACAAAAAAACCACCGCTACCAGCGGTGGTTTGTTTGCCGGATCAAGAGCTACCAACTCTTTTTC
CGAAGGTAACTGGCTTCAGCAGAGCGCAGATACCAAATACTGTTCTTCTAGTGTAGCCGTAGTTAGGCCA
CCACTTCAAGAACTCTGTAGCACCGCCTACATACCTCGCTCTGCTAATCCTGTTACCAGTGGCTGCTGCC
AGTGGCGATAAGTCGTGTCTTACCGGGTTGGACTCAAGACGATAGTTACCGGATAAGGCGCAGCGGTCGG
GCTGAACGGGGGGTTCGTGCACACAGCCCAGCTTGGAGCGAACGACCTACACCGAACTGAGATACCTACA
GCGTGAGCTATGAGAAAGCGCCACGCTTCCCGAAGGGAGAAAGGCGGACAGGTATCCGGTAAGCGGCAGG
GTCGGAACAGGAGAGCGCACGAGGGAGCTTCCAGGGGGAAACGCCTGGTATCTTTATAGTCCTGTCGGGT
TTCGCCACCTCTGACTTGAGCGTCGATTTTTGTGATGCTCGTCAGGGGGGCGGAGCCTATGGAAAAACGC
CAGCAACGCGGCCTTTTTACGGTTCCTGGCCTTTTGCTGGCCTTTTGCTCACATGTTCTTTCCTGCGTTA
TCCCCTGATTCTGTGGATAACCGTATTACCGCCATGCAT
Features (pLannotate 1.2.2; 15 found; start..end, strand, type, name):
     61..364     +  enhancer       CMV enhancer: human cytomegalovirus immediate early enhancer
    365..568     +  promoter       CMV promoter: human cytomegalovirus (CMV) immediate early promoter
    613..1329    +  CDS            EGFP: EGFP is a basic (constitutively fluorescent) green fluorescent protein published in 1996, derived from Aequorea victoria. It is reported to be a rapidly-maturing weak dimer with moderate acid sensitivity.
   1336..3276    +  CDS            Inpp5e: INP5E_MOUSE - Experimental evidence at protein level: Swiss-Prot protein existence level 1. Phosphatidylinositol (PtdIns) phosphatase that specifically hydrolyzes the 5-phosphate of phosphatidylinositol-3,4,5-trisphosphate (PtdIns(3,4,5)P3), phosphatidylinositol 4,5-bisphosphate (PtdIns(4,5)P2) and phosphatidylinositol 3,5-bisphosphate (PtdIns(3,5)P2). Specific for lipid substrates, inactive towards water soluble inositol phosphates. Specific for lipid substrates, inactive towards water soluble inositol phosphates (By similarity) (PubMed:10806194). Plays an essential role in the primary cilium
   3279..3306    +  misc_feature   MCS (fragment): multiple cloning site
   3323..3407    +  CDS            large T antigen (fragment): large T antigen from SV40 (simian virus 40)
   3430..3551    +  polyA_signal   SV40 poly(A) signal: SV40 polyadenylation signal
   3585..4013    -  rep_origin     f1 ori (sequence partly withheld): f1 bacteriophage origin of replication; arrow indicates direction of (+) strand synthesis
   4040..4144    +  promoter       AmpR promoter: bla
   4146..4503    +  promoter       SV40 promoter: SV40 enhancer and early promoter
   4538..5332    +  CDS            NeoR/KanR: aminoglycoside phosphotransferase from Tn5; aph(3')-II (or nptII); confers resistance to neomycin, kanamycin, and G418 (Geneticin®)
   5353..5505    +  CDS            ble (fragment): BLE_KLEPN - Experimental evidence at protein level: Swiss-Prot protein existence level 1. Binding protein with a strong affinity to the bleomycin family of antibiotics. Binds to CL990; an antimitotic-antibiotic compound. From Klebsiella pneumoniae.
   5564..5611    +  polyA_signal   HSV TK poly(A) signal: herpes simplex virus thymidine kinase polyadenylation signal (Cole and Stacy, 1985)
   5702..5718    -  polyA_signal   bGH poly(A) signal (fragment): bovine growth hormone polyadenylation signal
   5940..6528    +  rep_origin     ori: high-copy-number ColE1/pMB1/pBR322/pUC origin of replication
