[The description below was written by a language model from this plasmid's Addgene catalogue record and pLannotate feature annotations shown in this document.]
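Description:
EGFP-INPP5E is a mammalian expression plasmid of about 6.6 kb, built on the pEGFP-C1 backbone, that produces full-length mouse INPP5E (also called Pharbin) fused at its N terminus to EGFP. The human cytomegalovirus immediate early enhancer and promoter drive transcription of the EGFP coding sequence. This is followed almost immediately by the Inpp5e open reading frame, which the record says was inserted by restriction cloning between BspEI and SalI sites in the polylinker. A remnant of the multiple cloning site lies downstream of the insert, and the SV40 polyadenylation signal terminates the transcript. The short "large T antigen" fragment annotated just before it most likely reflects the SV40-derived sequence of this terminator region rather than a functional coding element.

The plasmid is propagated in E. coli at high copy from a ColE1/pUC-type origin, and an f1 origin is also present. Selection relies on a dual-purpose NeoR/KanR cassette. The Tn5 aminoglycoside phosphotransferase gene sits behind both a bacterial (bla) promoter, giving kanamycin resistance in bacteria, and the SV40 enhancer/early promoter, which allows G418 selection of transfected mammalian cells. This cassette ends with the HSV TK polyadenylation signal. The small ble and bGH poly(A) fragments annotated nearby appear to be partial matches, not intact elements.

INPP5E is a lipid-specific inositol polyphosphate 5-phosphatase that acts on PtdIns(3,4,5)P3, PtdIns(4,5)P2 and PtdIns(3,5)P2 and has an essential role at the primary cilium. The green fluorescent fusion is suited to visualising the localisation of the enzyme in live or fixed cells. This fits the associated study, which examined ciliary properties in iPSC-derived dopaminergic neurons.
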