Addgene plasmid #223564: EGFP-INPP5E
Purpose: Expresses the full-length mouse INPP5E (Pharbin)
Depositing lab: Pietro De Camilli. Depositing organization: Yale University. Publication: Parkinsonism Sac domain mutation in Synaptojanin-1 affects ciliary properties in iPSC-derived dopaminergic neurons. Mohd Rafiq N, Fujise K, Rosenfeld MS, Xu P, De Camilli P. Proc Natl Acad Sci U S A. 2024 Apr 23;121(17):e2318943121. doi: 10.1073/pnas.2318943121. Epub 2024 Apr 18. PubMed 38635628.
Backbone
  Vector backbone: pEGFP-C1
  Vector type: Mammalian Expression
Growth in bacteria
  Bacterial resistance: Kanamycin, 50 μg/mL
  Growth temperature: 37°C
  Growth strain: DH5alpha
  Copy number: High Copy
Gene/Insert
  Gene/Insert name: INPP5E
  Species: M. musculus (mouse)
  Entrez Gene: Inpp5e (a.k.a. 1200002L24Rik, 72kDa, mKIAA0123)
  Tag / fusion protein: EGFP (N terminal on insert)
  Cloning method: Restriction Enzyme; 5′ cloning site BspE1 (unknown if destroyed); 3′ cloning site Sal1 (unknown if destroyed)
  Sequencing primers: 5′ not sure
Terms and licenses: Academic/Nonprofit Terms; Industry Terms: Not Available to Industry
How to cite: EGFP-INPP5E was a gift from Pietro De Camilli (Addgene plasmid # 223564 ; http://n2t.net/addgene:223564 ; RRID:Addgene_223564)
